Addgene plasmid #126139: pBbB19c-GFP
Purpose: Constitutive expression vector for Escherichia coli. BglBrick compatible.
Depositing lab: Nigel Scrutton. Depositing organization: University of Manchester. Publication: SelProm: A Queryable and Predictive Expression Vector Selection Tool for Escherichia coli. Jervis AJ, Carbonell P, Taylor S, Sung R, Dunstan MS, Robinson CJ, Breitling R, Takano E, Scrutton NS. ACS Synth Biol. 2019 Mar 18. doi: 10.1021/acssynbio.8b00399. PubMed 30870592.
Backbone
  Vector backbone: pBb
  Backbone size w/o insert (bp): 2663
  Vector type: Bacterial Expression, Synthetic Biology
Growth in bacteria
  Bacterial resistance: Chloramphenicol, 25 μg/mL
  Growth temperature: 37°C
  Growth strain: DH5alpha
  Copy number: High Copy
Gene/Insert
  Gene/Insert name: GFPuv
  Species: Synthetic
  Insert size (bp): 717
  Promoter: J23105
  Cloning method: Unknown
  Sequencing primers: 5′ GGTAGTGATCTTATTTCATTATGGTG
Terms and licenses: Academic/Nonprofit Terms; Industry Terms: Not Available to Industry
Depositor comments: Cloning method was In-Fusion.
How to cite: pBbB19c-GFP was a gift from Nigel Scrutton (Addgene plasmid # 126139 ; http://n2t.net/addgene:126139 ; RRID:Addgene_126139)
