[The description below was written by a language model from this plasmid's Addgene catalogue record and pLannotate feature annotations shown in this document.]
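Description:
pBbB19c-GFP is a bacterial expression plasmid from the BglBrick-compatible pBb vector series, designed for constitutive gene expression in Escherichia coli and used in synthetic biology. The sequenced record is about 3.2 kb. Replication relies on the pBBR1 system from Bordetella bronchiseptica, comprising the oriV origin (annotated as a fragment) and the Rep protein it requires. This replicon is known as broad-host-range, although the record describes use only in E. coli and lists the plasmid as high copy. Selection is by chloramphenicol, through a cat (chloramphenicol acetyltransferase) gene driven by its own promoter and followed by a lambda t0 terminator. This marker and the replication module lie on the opposite strand to the expression cassette.

The payload is a 717 bp synthetic GFPuv coding sequence, an Aequorea victoria-derived fluorescent protein that the automated annotation labels as a closely related GFP variant. The catalogue gives the promoter as J23105, a member of the Anderson family of constitutive sigma-70 promoters. The feature table instead reports a partial match to J23119, the consensus member of the same family, which most likely reflects the strong sequence similarity among these promoters rather than a real discrepancy. Downstream of the reporter, tandem rrnB T1 and T7Te terminators stop transcription and insulate the cassette from the rest of the backbone.

With GFP as a readout, the plasmid reports the expression level given by this combination of promoter, origin and marker. Because the vector follows the BglBrick standard, the reporter can be exchanged for a gene of interest. It was deposited as part of a characterised set of E. coli expression vectors supporting a vector selection tool.
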