Features (pLannotate 1.2.2; 9 found; start..end, strand, type, name):
     13..31      +  promoter       J23119(SpeI) promoter (fragment): bacterial promoter (Registry of Standard Biological Parts BBa J23119) modified to end with an SpeI site
     87..800     +  CDS            &alpha;GFP: &alpha;GFP is a basic (constitutively fluorescent) long stokes shift fluorescent protein published in 1996, derived from Aequorea victoria.
    836..907     +  terminator     rrnB T1 terminator: transcription terminator T1 from the E. coli rrnB gene
    923..950     +  terminator     T7Te terminator: phage T7 early transcription terminator
   1017..1679    -  CDS            pBBR1 Rep: replication protein for the broad-host-range plasmid pBBR1 from Bordetella bronchiseptica
   1680..2253    -  rep_origin     pBBR1 oriV (fragment): replication origin of the broad-host-range plasmid pBBR1 from Bordetella bronchiseptica; requires the pBBR1 Rep protein for replication
   2266..2360    -  terminator     lambda t0 terminator: transcription terminator from phage lambda
   2384..3040    -  CDS            cat: CAT_ECOLX - Experimental evidence at protein level: Swiss-Prot protein existence level 1. This enzyme is an effector of chloramphenicol resistance in bacteria. From Escherichia coli. This protein is used as a marker in many commonly used cloning vectors, such as pACYC184.
   3041..3143    -  promoter       cat promoter: promoter of the E. coli cat gene encoding chloramphenicol acetyltransferase
>Addgene plasmid #126139 | pBbB19c-GFP | addgene full sequence | sequence record 247100 | Addgene NGS Result
GACGTCTTTACGGCTAGCTCAGTCCTAGGTACTATGCTAGCAGGTTTAATCGAATTCAAAAGATCTTTTA
AGAAGGAGATATACATATGAGTAAAGGAGAAGAACTTTTCACTGGAGTTGTCCCAATTCTTGTTGAATTA
GATGGTGATGTTAATGGGCACAAATTTTCTGTCAGTGGAGAGGGTGAAGGTGATGCAACATACGGAAAAC
TTACCCTTAAATTTATTTGCACTACTGGAAAACTACCTGTTCCGTGGCCAACACTTGTCACTACTTTCTC
TTATGGTGTTCAATGCTTTTCCCGTTATCCGGATCACATGAAACGGCATGACTTTTTCAAGAGTGCCATG
CCCGAAGGTTATGTACAGGAACGCACTATATCTTTCAAAGATGACGGGAACTACAAGACGCGTGCTGAAG
TCAAGTTTGAAGGTGATACCCTTGTTAATCGTATCGAGTTAAAAGGTATTGATTTTAAAGAAGATGGAAA
CATTCTCGGACACAAACTGGAGTACAACTATAACTCACACAATGTATACATCACGGCAGACAAACAAAAG
AATGGAATCAAAGCTAACTTCAAAATTCGCCACAACATTGAAGATGGCTCCGTTCAACTAGCAGACCATT
ATCAACAAAATACTCCAATTGGCGATGGCCCTGTCCTTTTACCAGACAACCATTACCTGTCCACACAATC
TGCCCTTTCGAAAGATCCCAACGAAAAGCGTGACCACATGGTCCTTCTTGAGTTTGTAACTGCTGCTGGG
ATTACACATGGCATGGATGAGCTCTACAAATAAGGATCCAAACTCGAGTAAGGATCTCCAGGCATCAAAT
AAAACGAAAGGCTCAGTCGAAAGACTGGGCCTTTCGTTTTATCTGTTGTTTGTCGGTGAACGCTCTCTAC
TAGAGTCACACTGGCTCACCTTCGGGTGGGCCTTTCTGCGTTTATACCTAGGCTACAGCCGATAGTCTGG
AACAGCGCACTTACGGGTTGCTGCGCAACCCAAGTGCTACCGGCGCGGCAGCGTGACCCGTGTCGGCGGC
TCCAACGGCTCGCCATCGTCCAGAAAACACGGCTCATCGGGCATCGGCAGGCGCTGCTGCCCGCGCCGTT
CCCATTCCTCCGTTTCGGTCAAGGCTGGCAGGTCTGGTTCCATGCCCGGAATGCCGGGCTGGCTGGGCGG
CTCCTCGCCGGGGCCGGTCGGTAGTTGCTGCTCGCCCGGATACAGGGTCGGGATGCGGCGCAGGTCGCCA
TGCCCCAACAGCGATTCGTCCTGGTCGTCGTGATCAACCACCACGGCGGCACTGAACACCGACAGGCGCA
ACTGGTCGCGGGGCTGGCCCCACGCCACGCGGTCATTGACCACGTAGGCCAACACGGTGCCGGGGCCGTT
GAGCTTCACGACGGAGATCCAGCGCTCGGCCACCAAGTCCTTGACTGCGTATTGGACCGTCCGCAAAGAA
CGTCCGATGAGCTTGGAAAGTGTCTTCTGGCTGACCACCACGGCGTTCTGGTGGCCCATCTGCGCCACGA
GGTGATGCAGCAGCATTGCCGCCGTGGGTTTCCTCGCAATAAGCCCGGCCCACGCCTCATGCGCTTTGCG
TTCCGTTTGCACCCAGTGACCGGGCTTGTTCTTGGCTTGAATGCCGATTTCTCTGGACTGCGTGGCCATG
CTTATCTCCATGCGGTAGGGGTGCCGCACGGTTGCGGCACCATGCGCAATCAGCTGCAACTTTTCGGCAG
CGCGACAACAATTATGCGTTGCGTAAAAGTGGCAGTCAATTACAGATTTTCTTTAACCTACGCAATGAGC
TATTGCGGGGGGTGCCGCAATGAGCTGTTGCGTACCCCCCTTTTTTAAGTTGTTGATTTTTAAGTCTTTC
GCATTTCGCCCTATATCTAGTTCTTTGGTGCCCAAAGAAGGGCACCCCTGCGGGGTTCCCCCACGCCTTC
GGCGCGGCTCCCCCTCCGGCAAAAAGTGGCCCCTCCGGGGCTTGTTGATCGACTGCGCGGCCTTCGGCCT
TGCCCAAGGTGGCGCTGCCCCCTTGGAACCCCCGCACTCGCCGCCGTGAGGCTCGGGGGGCAGGCGGGCG
GGCTTCGCCCTTCGACTGCCCCCACTCGCATAGGCTTGGGTCGTTCCAGGCGCGTCAAGGCCAAGCCGCT
GCGCGGTCGCTGCGCGAGCCTTGACCCGCCTTCCACTTGGTGTCCAACCGGCAAGCGAAGCGCGCAGGCC
GCAGGCCGGAGGCACTAGTGCTTGGATTCTCACCAATAAAAAACGCCCGGCGGCAACCGAGCGTTCTGAA
CAAATCCAGATGGAGTTCTGAGGTCATTACTGGATCTATCAACAGGAGTCCAAGCGAGCTCGATATCAAA
TTACGCCCCGCCCTGCCACTCATCGCAGTACTGTTGTAATTCATTAAGCATTCTGCCGACATGGAAGCCA
TCACAAACGGCATGATGAACCTGAATCGCCAGCGGCATCAGCACCTTGTCGCCTTGCGTATAATATTTGC
CCATGGTGAAAACGGGGGCGAAGAAGTTGTCCATATTGGCCACGTTTAAATCAAAACTGGTGAAACTCAC
CCAGGGATTGGCTGAGACGAAAAACATATTCTCAATAAACCCTTTAGGGAAATAGGCCAGGTTTTCACCG
TAACACGCCACATCTTGCGAATATATGTGTAGAAACTGCCGGAAATCGTCGTGGTATTCACTCCAGAGCG
ATGAAAACGTTTCAGTTTGCTCATGGAAAACGGTGTAACAAGGGTGAACACTATCCCATATCACCAGCTC
ACCGTCTTTCATTGCCATACGAAATTCCGGATGAGCATTCATCAGGCGGGCAAGAATGTGAATAAAGGCC
GGATAAAACTTGTGCTTATTTTTCTTTACGGTCTTTAAAAAGGCCGTAATATCCAGCTGAACGGTCTGGT
TATAGGTACATTGAGCAACTGACTGAAATGCCTCAAAATGTTCTTTACGATGCCATTGGGATATATCAAC
GGTGGTATATCCAGTGATTTTTTTCTCCATTTTAGCTTCCTTAGCTCCTGAAAATCTCGATAACTCAAAA
AATACGCCCGGTAGTGATCTTATTTCATTATGGTGAAAGTTGGAACCTCTTACGTGCCGATCAACGTCTC
ATTTTCGCCAGATATC
